>Addgene plasmid #193522 | pIM28 | addgene full sequence | sequence record 379155 | Addgene NGS Result
AACAAAACCCATCGTACGGCCAAGGAAGTCTCCAATAACTGTGATCCACCACAAGCGCCAGGGTTTTCCC
AGTCACGACGTTGTAAAACGACGGCCAGTCATGCATAATCCGCACGCATCTGGAATAAGGAAGTGCCATT
CCGCCTGACCTCAAATAATGATTTTATTTTGACTGATAGTGACCTGTTCGTTGCAACAGATTGATGAGCA
ATGCTTTTTTATAATGCCAACTTTGTACAAAAAAGCAGGCTTCGAAGGAGATAGAACCATGCTGTTAGAT
GCCGATCAAAAGCAGGAGCATAACCATGAGCTGCAGGAATGGCTGAGGCAGCTCAAAAGTGTCTTCTATG
ATGCCGAAGATGTGTTGAATGAATTTGAGTGCCAAACACTGCGAAAGCAAGTGCTCAAAGCTCATGGTAC
CATCAAAGACGAGATGGCTCAACAAATCAAAGATGTCAGCAAGAGGCTAGACAAGGTTGCAGCTGATAGG
CATAAGTTTGGTCTCCGAATAATTGATGTTGACACACGAGTAGTTCATAGGAGAGACACGAGTCGCATGG
ACCCAGCTTTCTTGTACAAAGTTGGCATTATAAGAAAGCATTGCTTATCAATTTGTTGCAACGAACAGGT
CACTATCAGTCAAAATAAAATCATTATTTGAGGCTAGGTGGAGGCTCAGTGATGATAAGTCTGCGATGGT
GGATGCATGTGTCATGGTCATAGCTGTTTCCTGTGTGAAATTGTTATCCGCTCAGAGGGCACAATCCTAT
TCCGCGCTATCCGACAATCTCCAAGACATTAGGTGGAGTTCAGTTCGGCGTATGGCATATGTCGCTGGAA
AGAACATGTGAGCAAAAGGCCAGCAAAAGGCCAGGAACCGTAAAAAGGCCGCGTTGCTGGCGTTTTTCCA
TAGGCTCCGCCCCCCTGACGAGCATCACAAAAATCGACGCTCAAGTCAGAGGTGGCGAAACCCGACAGGA
CTATAAAGATACCAGGCGTTTCCCCCTGGAAGCTCCCTCGTGCGCTCTCCTGTTCCGACCCTGCCGCTTA
CCGGATACCTGTCCGCCTTTCTCCCTTCGGGAAGCGTGGCGCTTTCTCATAGCTCACGCTGTAGGTATCT
CAGTTCGGTGTAGGTCGTTCGCTCCAAGCTGGGCTGTGTGCACGAACCCCCCGTTCAGCCCGACCGCTGC
GCCTTATCCGGTAACTATCGTCTTGAGTCCAACCCGGTAAGACACGACTTATCGCCACTGGCAGCAGCCA
CTGGTAACAGGATTAGCAGAGCGAGGTATGTAGGCGGTGCTACAGAGTTCTTGAAGTGGTGGCCTAACTA
CGGCTACACTAGAAGAACAGTATTTGGTATCTGCGCTCTGCTGAAGCCAGTTACCTTCGGAAAAAGAGTT
GGTAGCTCTTGATCCGGCAAACAAACCACCGCTGGTAGCGGTGGTTTTTTTGTTTGCAAGCAGCAGATTA
CGCGCAGAAAAAAAGGATCTCAAGAAGATCCTTTGATCTTTTCTACGGGGTCTGACGCTCTATTCAACAA
AGCCGCCGTCCCGTCAAGTCAGCGTAAATGGGTAGGGGGCTTCAAATCGTCCGCTCTGCCAGTGTTACAA
CCAATTAACAAATTCTGATTAGAAAAACTCATCGAGCATCAAATGAAACTGCAATTTATTCATATCAGGA
TTATCAATACCATATTTTTGAAAAAGCCGTTTCTGTAATGAAGGAGAAAACTCACCGAGGCAGTTCCATA
GGATGGCAAGATCCTGGTATCGGTCTGCGATTCCGACTCGTCCAACATCAATACAACCTATTAATTTCCC
CTCGTCAAAAATAAGGTTATCAAGTGAGAAATCACCATGAGTGACGACTGAATCCGGTGAGAATGGCAAA
AGCTTATGCATTTCTTTCCAGACTTGTTCAACAGGCCAGCCATTACGCTCGTCATCAAAATCACTCGCAT
CAACCAAACCGTTATTCATTCGTGATTGCGCCTGAGCGAGACGAAATACGCGATCGCTGTTAAAAGGACA
ATTACAAACAGGAATCGAATGCAACCGGCGCAGGAACACTGCCAGCGCATCAACAATATTTTCACCTGAA
TCAGGATATTCTTCTAATACCTGGAATGCTGTTTTCCCGGGGATCGCAGTGGTGAGTAACCATGCATCAT
CAGGAGTACGGATAAAATGCTTGATGGTCGGAAGAGGCATAAATTCCGTCAGCCAGTTTAGTCTGACCAT
CTCATCTGTAACATCATTGGCAACGCTACCTTTGCCATGTTTCAGAAACAACTCTGGCGCATCGGGCTTC
CCATACAATCGATAGATTGTCGCACCTGATTGCCCGACATTATCGCGAGCCCATTTATACCCATATAAAT
CAGCATCCATGTTGGAATTTAATCGCGGCCTCGAGCAAGACGTTTCCCGTTGAATATGGCTCATAACACC
CCTTGTATTACTGTTTATGTAAGCAGACAGTTTTATTGTTCATGATGATATATTTTTATCTTGTGCAATG
TAACATCAGAGATTTTGAGACACAACGTGGCTTTCCCCCGCCGCTCTAGAACTAGTGGATCCAAATAAAA
CGAAAGGCTCAGTCGAAAGACTGGGCCTTTCGTTTTATCTGTTGTTTGTCGCATTATACGAGACGTCCAG
GTTGGGATACCTGA
Features (pLannotate 1.2.2; 8 found; start..end, strand, type, name):
     56..99      -  CDS            lacZα (fragment): LacZα fragment of β-galactosidase; lacZ fragment
    152..251     +  protein_bind   attL1: mutant version of attL; recombination site for the Gateway® LR reaction LR Clonase™
    561..660     -  protein_bind   attL2: mutant version of attL; recombination site for the Gateway® LR reaction LR Clonase™
    739..754     -  protein_bind   lac operator (fragment): The lac repressor binds to the lac operator to inhibit transcription in E. coli. This inhibition can be relieved by adding lactose or isopropyl-β-D-thiogalactopyranoside (IPTG). lac repressor encoded by lacI
    905..1493    -  rep_origin     ori: high-copy-number ColE1/pMB1/pBR322/pUC origin of replication
   1629..2444    -  CDS            KanR: aminoglycoside phosphotransferase; aph(3')-Ia; confers resistance to kanamycin in bacteria or G418 (Geneticin®) in eukaryotes
   2560..2582    +  misc_feature   MCS (fragment): pBluescript multiple cloning site
   2582..2628    +  terminator     rrnB T1 terminator: transcription terminator T1 from the E. coli rrnB gene
