[The description below was written by a language model from this plasmid's Addgene catalogue record and pLannotate feature annotations shown in this document.]
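Description:
pIM28 is a small Gateway entry clone (about 2.7 kb) built on the pTWIST ENTRY backbone and carrying ID#86, an integrated domain taken from a soybean NLR immune receptor (gene model Glyma.19G085600.1.p). It is a bacterial propagation plasmid only. Replication relies on a high-copy ColE1/pUC-type origin, and selection on a kanamycin resistance gene encoding an aminoglycoside phosphotransferase. The remaining annotated elements are backbone remnants: short fragments of lacZα, a lac operator and a pBluescript-type multiple cloning site, plus an rrnB T1 transcription terminator, which generally helps insulate plasmid regions from read-through transcription.

The payload sits between attL1 and attL2 recombination sites, which leave an interval of roughly 300 bp that the feature table does not annotate; this is presumably where the ID#86 coding fragment lies. No promoter, tag or reporter is annotated around the insert, as expected for an entry clone, which is not meant to express its cargo. Instead, the attL sites allow the insert to be moved directionally by an LR Clonase reaction into attR-containing destination vectors, which supply the promoter, fusion partners and host-specific elements.

The plasmid belongs to a toolkit of NLR integrated domains assembled to help identify plant targets of pathogen effectors. Integrated domains are thought to act as decoys resembling the host proteins that effectors manipulate, so shuttling ID#86 into suitable destination vectors would allow it to be tested for interaction with candidate effectors. The record does not specify the domain type or which assays were used for this clone.
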