Addgene plasmid #193522: pIM28
Purpose: pENTRY clone for NLR Integrated Domain ID#86
Depositing lab: Nemo Peeters. Depositing organization: CNRS UMR 2594, INRA UMR 0441, Laboratoire des Interactions Plantes Micro-organismes (LIPM). Publication: An NLR integrated domain toolkit to identify plant pathogen effector targets. Landry D, Mila I, Sabbagh CRR, Zaffuto M, Pouzet C, Tremousaygue D, Dabos P, Deslandes L, Peeters N. Plant J. 2023 Sep;115(5):1443-1457. doi: 10.1111/tpj.16331. Epub 2023 Jul 24. PubMed 37248633.
Backbone
  Vector backbone: pTWIST ENTRY
  Vector type: pENTRY clone
Growth in bacteria
  Bacterial resistance: Kanamycin, 50 μg/mL
  Growth temperature: 37°C
  Growth strain: DH5alpha
  Copy number: High Copy
Gene/Insert
  Gene/Insert name: ID#86
  Species: Soybean (Glyma.19G085600.1.p)
  Cloning method: Ligation Independent Cloning
  Sequencing primers: 5′ n/a
Terms and licenses: Academic/Nonprofit Terms; Industry Terms: Not Available to Industry
How to cite: pIM28 was a gift from Nemo Peeters (Addgene plasmid # 193522 ; http://n2t.net/addgene:193522 ; RRID:Addgene_193522)
