>Addgene plasmid #193522 | pIM28 | depositor partial sequence | sequence record 374685 | insert
TCGAAGGAGATAGAACCATGCTGTTAGATGCCGATCAAAAGCAGGAGCATAACCATGAGCTGCAGGAATG
GCTGAGGCAGCTCAAAAGTGTCTTCTATGATGCCGAAGATGTGTTGAATGAATTTGAGTGCCAAACACTG
CGAAAGCAAGTGCTCAAAGCTCATGGTACCATCAAAGACGAGATGGCTCAACAAATCAAAGATGTCAGCA
AGAGGCTAGACAAGGTTGCAGCTGATAGGCATAAGTTTGGTCTCCGAATAATTGATGTTGACACACGAGT
AGTTCATAGGAGAGACACGAGTCGCATGG
