>Addgene plasmid #193522 | pIM28 | depositor partial sequence | sequence record 374686 | pTwist+ENTR backbone
AACAAAACCCATCGTACGGCCAAGGAAGTCTCCAATAACTGTGATCCACCACAAGCGCCAGGGTTTTCCC
AGTCACGACGTTGTAAAACGACGGCCAGTCATGCATAATCCGCACGCATCTGGAATAAGGAAGTGCCATT
CCGCCTGACCTCAAATAATGATTTTATTTTGACTGATAGTGACCTGTTCGTTGCAACAGATTGATGAGCA
ATGCTTTTTTATAATGCCAACTTTGTACAAAAAAGCAGGCTNNNNNNNNNNNNNNNNNNNNNNNNNNNNN
NNNNNNNNNNNNNNNNNNNNNACCCAGCTTTCTTGTACAAAGTTGGCATTATAAGAAAGCATTGCTTATC
AATTTGTTGCAACGAACAGGTCACTATCAGTCAAAATAAAATCATTATTTGAGGCTAGGTGGAGGCTCAG
TGATGATAAGTCTGCGATGGTGGATGCATGTGTCATGGTCATAGCTGTTTCCTGTGTGAAATTGTTATCC
GCTCAGAGGGCACAATCCTATTCCGCGCTATCCGACAATCTCCAAGACATTAGGTGGAGTTCAGTTCGGC
GTATGGCATATGTCGCTGGAAAGAACATGTGAGCAAAAGGCCAGCAAAAGGCCAGGAACCGTAAAAAGGC
CGCGTTGCTGGCGTTTTTCCATAGGCTCCGCCCCCCTGACGAGCATCACAAAAATCGACGCTCAAGTCAG
AGGTGGCGAAACCCGACAGGACTATAAAGATACCAGGCGTTTCCCCCTGGAAGCTCCCTCGTGCGCTCTC
CTGTTCCGACCCTGCCGCTTACCGGATACCTGTCCGCCTTTCTCCCTTCGGGAAGCGTGGCGCTTTCTCA
TAGCTCACGCTGTAGGTATCTCAGTTCGGTGTAGGTCGTTCGCTCCAAGCTGGGCTGTGTGCACGAACCC
CCCGTTCAGCCCGACCGCTGCGCCTTATCCGGTAACTATCGTCTTGAGTCCAACCCGGTAAGACACGACT
TATCGCCACTGGCAGCAGCCACTGGTAACAGGATTAGCAGAGCGAGGTATGTAGGCGGTGCTACAGAGTT
CTTGAAGTGGTGGCCTAACTACGGCTACACTAGAAGAACAGTATTTGGTATCTGCGCTCTGCTGAAGCCA
GTTACCTTCGGAAAAAGAGTTGGTAGCTCTTGATCCGGCAAACAAACCACCGCTGGTAGCGGTGGTTTTT
TTGTTTGCAAGCAGCAGATTACGCGCAGAAAAAAAGGATCTCAAGAAGATCCTTTGATCTTTTCTACGGG
GTCTGACGCTCTATTCAACAAAGCCGCCGTCCCGTCAAGTCAGCGTAAATGGGTAGGGGGCTTCAAATCG
TCCGCTCTGCCAGTGTTACAACCAATTAACAAATTCTGATTAGAAAAACTCATCGAGCATCAAATGAAAC
TGCAATTTATTCATATCAGGATTATCAATACCATATTTTTGAAAAAGCCGTTTCTGTAATGAAGGAGAAA
ACTCACCGAGGCAGTTCCATAGGATGGCAAGATCCTGGTATCGGTCTGCGATTCCGACTCGTCCAACATC
AATACAACCTATTAATTTCCCCTCGTCAAAAATAAGGTTATCAAGTGAGAAATCACCATGAGTGACGACT
GAATCCGGTGAGAATGGCAAAAGCTTATGCATTTCTTTCCAGACTTGTTCAACAGGCCAGCCATTACGCT
CGTCATCAAAATCACTCGCATCAACCAAACCGTTATTCATTCGTGATTGCGCCTGAGCGAGACGAAATAC
GCGATCGCTGTTAAAAGGACAATTACAAACAGGAATCGAATGCAACCGGCGCAGGAACACTGCCAGCGCA
TCAACAATATTTTCACCTGAATCAGGATATTCTTCTAATACCTGGAATGCTGTTTTCCCGGGGATCGCAG
TGGTGAGTAACCATGCATCATCAGGAGTACGGATAAAATGCTTGATGGTCGGAAGAGGCATAAATTCCGT
CAGCCAGTTTAGTCTGACCATCTCATCTGTAACATCATTGGCAACGCTACCTTTGCCATGTTTCAGAAAC
AACTCTGGCGCATCGGGCTTCCCATACAATCGATAGATTGTCGCACCTGATTGCCCGACATTATCGCGAG
CCCATTTATACCCATATAAATCAGCATCCATGTTGGAATTTAATCGCGGCCTCGAGCAAGACGTTTCCCG
TTGAATATGGCTCATAACACCCCTTGTATTACTGTTTATGTAAGCAGACAGTTTTATTGTTCATGATGAT
ATATTTTTATCTTGTGCAATGTAACATCAGAGATTTTGAGACACAACGTGGCTTTCCCCCGCCGCTCTAG
AACTAGTGGATCCAAATAAAACGAAAGGCTCAGTCGAAAGACTGGGCCTTTCGTTTTATCTGTTGTTTGT
CGCATTATACGAGACGTCCAGGTTGGGATACCTGA
